Addgene plasmid #27289: pcDNA3.1-beta-3
Depositing lab: Timothy Springer. Depositing organization: Boston Children's Hospital. Publication: Global conformational rearrangements in integrin extracellular domains in outside-in and inside-out signaling. Takagi J, Petre BM, Walz T, Springer TA. Cell. 2002 Sep 6. 110(5):599-11. 10.1016/S0092-8674(02)00935-2 PubMed 12230977.
Backbone
  Vector backbone: pcDNA3.1/Myc-His(+)A
  Backbone manufacturer: Invitrogen
  Backbone size w/o insert (bp): 5500
  Vector type: Mammalian Expression
  Selectable markers: Neomycin (select with G418)
Growth in bacteria
  Bacterial resistance: Ampicillin, 100 μg/mL
  Growth temperature: 37°C
  Growth strain: DH5alpha
  Copy number: High Copy
Gene/Insert
  Gene/Insert name: integrin beta 3 (alt name: GPIIIa, CD61)
  Species: H. sapiens (human)
  Insert size (bp): 2600
  Mutation: n/a
  GenBank ID: NM_000212
  Entrez Gene: ITGB3 (a.k.a. BDPLT16, BDPLT2, BDPLT24, CD61, FMAIT1, GP3A, GPIIIa, GT, GT2)
  Tag / fusion protein: Myc (C terminal on backbone); His (C terminal on backbone)
  Cloning method: Restriction Enzyme; 5′ cloning site Hind III (unknown if destroyed); 3′ cloning site unknown (unknown if destroyed)
  Sequencing primers: 5′ T7; 3′ BGH
Terms and licenses: Academic/Nonprofit Terms; Industry Terms: Not Available to Industry
How to cite: pcDNA3.1-beta-3 was a gift from Timothy Springer (Addgene plasmid # 27289 ; http://n2t.net/addgene:27289 ; RRID:Addgene_27289)
