[The description below was written by a language model from this plasmid's Addgene catalogue record and pLannotate feature annotations shown in this document.]
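Description:
pcDNA3.1-beta-3 is a mammalian expression plasmid carrying the human integrin beta 3 subunit (ITGB3, also known as GPIIIa or CD61) in the Invitrogen pcDNA3.1/Myc-His(+)A backbone. The sequenced record is about 7.9 kb. It is maintained in E. coli through a high-copy ColE1/pUC-type origin and an ampicillin resistance gene (β-lactamase with its own promoter). An f1 phage origin is also present, which can allow single-stranded DNA production. For selecting stably transfected mammalian cells, an SV40 early promoter drives the neomycin phosphotransferase gene, followed by an SV40 polyadenylation signal, conferring G418 resistance. Short annotated fragments (bom, lac promoter/operator, lacI, ble, and a brief HIV-1 LTR match) look like backbone remnants or incidental matches rather than functional modules.

The ITGB3 coding sequence, with no mutation recorded, sits downstream of the human cytomegalovirus immediate-early enhancer and promoter and upstream of the bovine growth hormone polyadenylation signal, giving strong constitutive expression in transfected mammalian cells. A T7 promoter between the CMV promoter and the insert allows in vitro transcription and serves as a sequencing primer site. The catalogue lists C-terminal Myc and His tags as backbone features, but the feature table annotates neither. With the 3′ cloning site unrecorded, it is not clear from the record whether the integrin is expressed in frame with these tags or ends at its own stop codon.

The associated publication concerns conformational rearrangements of integrin extracellular domains during outside-in and inside-out signalling. This is consistent with use of the plasmid to express beta 3, which pairs with an alpha subunit supplied separately, for structural and functional studies of integrin activation.
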