Features (pLannotate 1.2.2; 20 found; start..end, strand, type, name):
     30..82      -  misc_feature   bom (fragment): basis of mobility region from pBR322
    237..616     +  enhancer       CMV enhancer: human cytomegalovirus immediate early enhancer
    617..820     +  promoter       CMV promoter: human cytomegalovirus (CMV) immediate early promoter
    816..849     +  LTR            5' LTR (truncated) (fragment): truncated 5' long terminal repeat (LTR) from HIV-1
    865..883     +  promoter       T7 promoter: promoter for bacteriophage T7 RNA polymerase
    987..3350    +  CDS            ITGB3: ITB3_HUMAN - Also known as GP3A. Experimental evidence at protein level: Swiss-Prot protein existence level 1. (Microbial infection) In case of HIV-1 infection, the interaction with extracellular viral Tat protein seems to enhance angiogenesis in Kaposi's sarcoma lesions. From Homo sapiens (Human).
   3469..3693    +  polyA_signal   bGH poly(A) signal: bovine growth hormone polyadenylation signal
   3697..3718    +  promoter       SV40 promoter (fragment): SV40 enhancer and early promoter
   3739..4167    +  rep_origin     f1 ori (sequence partly withheld): f1 bacteriophage origin of replication; arrow indicates direction of (+) strand synthesis
   4181..4510    +  promoter       SV40 promoter: SV40 enhancer and early promoter
   4577..5368    +  CDS            neo: KKA2_KLEPN - Also known as kan, nptII. Experimental evidence at protein level: Swiss-Prot protein existence level 1. Resistance to kanamycin, neomycin, paromomycin, ribostamycin, butirosin and gentamicin B. From Klebsiella pneumoniae.
   5394..5552    +  CDS            ble (fragment): BLE_KLEPN - Experimental evidence at protein level: Swiss-Prot protein existence level 1. Binding protein with a strong affinity to the bleomycin family of antibiotics. Binds to CL990; an antimitotic-antibiotic compound. From Klebsiella pneumoniae.
   5547..5668    +  polyA_signal   SV40 poly(A) signal: SV40 polyadenylation signal
   5741..5757    -  protein_bind   lac operator: The lac repressor binds to the lac operator to inhibit transcription in E. coli. This inhibition can be relieved by adding lactose or isopropyl-β-D-thiogalactopyranoside (IPTG). lac repressor encoded by lacI
   5765..5795    -  promoter       lac promoter: promoter for the E. coli lac operon
   5810..5831    -  protein_bind   CAP binding site: CAP binding activates transcription in the presence of cAMP. E. coli catabolite activator protein
   5844..5936    -  CDS            lacI (fragment): lac repressor; lacI; The lac repressor binds to the lac operator to inhibit transcription in E. coli. This inhibition can be relieved by adding lactose or isopropyl-β-D-thiogalactopyranoside (IPTG).
   6119..6707    -  rep_origin     ori: high-copy-number ColE1/pMB1/pBR322/pUC origin of replication
   6878..7738    -  CDS            AmpR: β-lactamase; bla; confers resistance to ampicillin, carbenicillin, and related antibiotics
   7739..7843    -  promoter       AmpR promoter: bla
>Addgene plasmid #27289 | pcDNA3.1-beta-3 | addgene full sequence | sequence record 181051 | Addgene NGS Result
TCGACGGATCGGGAGATCTCCCGATCCCCTATGGTGCACTCTCAGTACAATCTGCTCTGATGCCGCATAG
TTAAGCCAGTATCTGCTCCCTGCTTGTGTGTTGGAGGTCGCTGAGTAGTGCGCGAGCAAAATTTAAGCTA
CAACAAGGCAAGGCTTGACCGACAATTGCATGAAGAATCTGCTTAGGGTTAGGCGTTTTGCGCTGCTTCG
CGATGTACGGGCCAGATATACGCGTTGACATTGATTATTGACTAGTTATTAATAGTAATCAATTACGGGG
TCATTAGTTCATAGCCCATATATGGAGTTCCGCGTTACATAACTTACGGTAAATGGCCCGCCTGGCTGAC
CGCCCAACGACCCCCGCCCATTGACGTCAATAATGACGTATGTTCCCATAGTAACGCCAATAGGGACTTT
CCATTGACGTCAATGGGTGGAGTATTTACGGTAAACTGCCCACTTGGCAGTACATCAAGTGTATCATATG
CCAAGTACGCCCCCTATTGACGTCAATGACGGTAAATGGCCCGCCTGGCATTATGCCCAGTACATGACCT
TATGGGACTTTCCTACTTGGCAGTACATCTACGTATTAGTCATCGCTATTACCATGGTGATGCGGTTTTG
GCAGTACATCAATGGGCGTGGATAGCGGTTTGACTCACGGGGATTTCCAAGTCTCCACCCCATTGACGTC
AATGGGAGTTTGTTTTGGCACCAAAATCAACGGGACTTTCCAAAATGTCGTAACAACTCCGCCCCATTGA
CGCAAATGGGCGGTAGGCGTGTACGGTGGGAGGTCTATATAAGCAGAGCTCTCTGGCTAACTAGAGAACC
CACTGCTTACTGGCTTATCGAAATTAATACGACTCACTATAGGGAGACCCAAGCTGGCTAGTTAAGCTTG
GTACCGAGCTCGGATCCACTAGTAACGGCCGCCAGTGTGCTGGAATTCCGGCGGAGCGCCGCGGGAGGCG
GACGAGATGCGAGCGCGGCCGCGGCCCCGGCCGCTCTGGGCGACTGTGCTGGCGCTGGGGGCGCTGGCGG
GCGTTGGCGTAGGAGGGCCCAACATCTGTACCACGCGAGGTGTGAGCTCCTGCCAGCAGTGCCTGGCTGT
GAGCCCCATGTGTGCCTGGTGCTCTGATGAGGCCCTGCCTCTGGGCTCACCTCGCTGTGACCTGAAGGAG
AATCTGCTGAAGGATAACTGTGCCCCAGAATCCATCGAGTTCCCAGTGAGTGAGGCCCGAGTACTAGAGG
ACAGGCCCCTCAGCGACAAGGGCTCTGGAGACAGCTCCCAGGTCACTCAAGTCAGTCCCCAGAGGATTGC
ACTCCGGCTCCGGCCAGATGATTCGAAGAATTTCTCCATCCAAGTGCGGCAGGTGGAGGATTACCCTGTG
GACATCTACTACTTGATGGACCTGTCTTACTCCATGAAGGATGATCTGTGGAGCATCCAGAACCTGGGTA
CCAAGCTGGCCACCCAGATGCGAAAGCTCACCAGTAACCTGCGGATTGGCTTCGGGGCATTTGTGGACAA
GCCTGTGTCACCATACATGTATATCTCCCCACCAGAGGCCCTCGAAAACCCCTGCTATGATATGAAGACC
ACCTGCTTGCCCATGTTTGGCTACAAACACGTGCTGACGCTAACTGACCAGGTGACCCGCTTCAATGAGG
AAGTGAAGAAGCAGAGTGTGTCACGGAACCGAGATGCCCCAGAGGGTGGCTTTGATGCCATCATGCAGGC
TACAGTCTGTGATGAAAAGATTGGCTGGAGGAATGATGCATCCCACTTGCTGGTGTTTACCACTGATGCC
AAGACTCATATAGCATTGGACGGAAGGCTGGCAGGCATTGTCCAGCCTAATGACGGGCAGTGTCATGTTG
GTAGTGACAATCATTACTCTGCCTCCACTACCATGGATTATCCCTCTTTGGGGCTGATGACTGAGAAGCT
ATCCCAGAAAAACATCAATTTGATCTTTGCAGTGACTGAAAATGTAGTCAATCTCTATCAGAACTATAGT
GAGCTCATCCCAGGGACCACAGTTGGGGTTCTGTCCATGGATTCCAGCAATGTCCTCCAGCTCATTGTTG
ATGCTTATGGGAAAATCCGTTCTAAAGTAGAGCTGGAAGTGCGTGACCTCCCTGAAGAGTTGTCTCTATC
CTTCAATGCCACCTGCCTCAACAATGAGGTCATCCCTGGCCTCAAGTCTTGTATGGGACTCAAGATTGGA
GACACGGTGAGCTTCAGCATTGAGGCCAAGGTGCGAGGCTGTCCCCAGGAGAAGGAGAAGTCCTTTACCA
TAAAGCCCGTGGGCTTCAAGGACAGCCTGATCGTCCAGGTCACCTTTGATTGTGACTGTGCCTGCCAGGC
CCAAGCTGAACCTAATAGCCATCGCTGCAACAATGGCAATGGGACCTTTGAGTGTGGGGTATGCCGTTGT
GGGCCTGGCTGGCTGGGATCCCAGTGTGAGTGCTCAGAGGAGGACTATCGCCCTTCCCAGCAGGACGAAT
GCAGCCCCCGGGAGGGTCAGCCCGTCTGCAGCCAGCGGGGCGAGTGCCTCTGTGGTCAATGTGTCTGCCA
CAGCAGTGACTTTGGCAAGATCACGGGCAAGTACTGCGAGTGTGACGACTTCTCCTGTGTCCGCTACAAG
GGGGAGATGTGCTCAGGCCATGGCCAGTGCAGCTGTGGGGACTGCCTGTGTGACTCCGACTGGACCGGCT
ACTACTGCAACTGTACCACGCGTACTGACACCTGCATGTCCAGCAATGGGCTGCTGTGCAGCGGCCGCGG
CAAGTGTGAATGTGGCAGCTGTGTCTGTATCCAGCCGGGCTCCTATGGGGACACCTGTGAGAAGTGCCCC
ACCTGCCCAGATGCCTGCACCTTTAAGAAAGAATGTGTGGAGTGTAAGAAGTTTGACCGGGGAGCCCTAC
ATGACGAAAATACCTGCAACCGTTACTGCCGTGACGAGATTGAGTCAGTGAAAGAGCTTAAGGACACTGG
CAAGGATGCAGTGAATTGTACCTATAAGAATGAGGATGACTGTGTCGTCAGATTCCAGTACTATGAAGAT
TCTAGTGGAAAGTCCATCCTGTATGTGGTAGAAGAGCCAGAGTGTCCCAAGGGCCCTGACATCCTGGTGG
TCCTGCTCTCAGTGATGGGGGCCATTCTGCTCATTGGCCTTGCCGCCCTGCTCATCTGGAAACTCCTCAT
CACCATCCACGACCGAAAAGAATTTGCTAAATTTGAGGAAGAACGCGCCAGAGCAAAATGGGACACAGCC
AACAACCCACTGTATAAAGAGGCCACGTCTACCTTCACCAATATCACGTACCGGGGCACTCTCGAGCATG
CATCTAGAGGGCCCTTCGAACAAAAACTCATCTCAGAAGAGGATCTGAATATGCATACCGGTCATCATCA
CCATCACCATTGAGTTTAAACCCGCTGATCAGCCTCGACTGTGCCTTCTAGTTGCCAGCCATCTGTTGTT
TGCCCCTCCCCCGTGCCTTCCTTGACCCTGGAAGGTGCCACTCCCACTGTCCTTTCCTAATAAAATGAGG
AAATTGCATCGCATTGTCTGAGTAGGTGTCATTCTATTCTGGGGGGTGGGGTGGGGCAGGACAGCAAGGG
GGAGGATTGGGAAGACAATAGCAGGCATGCTGGGGATGCGGTGGGCTCTATGGCTTCTGAGGCGGAAAGA
ACCAGCTGGGGCTCTAGGGGGTATCCCC
[124 nt withheld, positions 3739-3862]
C
[91 nt withheld, positions 3864-3954]
A
[49 nt withheld, positions 3956-4004]
CCTTTGACGTTGGAGTCCACGTTCTTT
[37 nt withheld, positions 4032-4068]
ACCCTATCTCGGTCTATTCTTTTGATTTATAAGGGATTTTGCCGATTTCGGCCTATTGGTTAAAAAATGA
GCTGATTTAACAAAAATTTAACGCGAATTAATTCTGTGGAATGTGTGTCAGTTAGGGTGTGGAAAGTCCC
CAGGCTCCCCAGCAGGCAGAAGTATGCAAAGCATGCATCTCAATTAGTCAGCAACCAGGTGTGGAAAGTC
CCCAGGCTCCCCAGCAGGCAGAAGTATGCAAAGCATGCATCTCAATTAGTCAGCAACCATAGTCCCGCCC
CTAACTCCGCCCATCCCGCCCCTAACTCCGCCCAGTTCCGCCCATTCTCCGCCCCATGGCTGACTAATTT
TTTTTATTTATGCAGAGGCCGAGGCCGCCTCTGCCTCTGAGCTATTCCAGAAGTAGTGAGGAGGCTTTTT
TGGAGGCCTAGGCTTTTGCAAAAAGCTCCCGGGAGCTTGTATATCCATTTTCGGATCTGATCAAGAGACA
GGATGAGGATCGTTTCGCATGATTGAACAAGATGGATTGCACGCAGGTTCTCCGGCCGCTTGGGTGGAGA
GGCTATTCGGCTATGACTGGGCACAACAGACAATCGGCTGCTCTGATGCCGCCGTGTTCCGGCTGTCAGC
GCAGGGGCGCCCGGTTCTTTTTGTCAAGACCGACCTGTCCGGTGCCCTGAATGAACTGCAGGACGAGGCA
GCGCGGCTATCGTGGCTGGCCACGACGGGCGTTCCTTGCGCAGCTGTGCTCGACGTTGTCACTGAAGCGG
GAAGGGACTGGCTGCTATTGGGCGAAGTGCCGGGGCAGGATCTCCTGTCATCTCACCTTGCTCCTGCCGA
GAAAGTATCCATCATGGCTGATGCAATGCGGCGGCTGCATACGCTTGATCCGGCTACCTGCCCATTCGAC
CACCAAGCGAAACATCGCATCGAGCGAGCACGTACTCGGATGGAAGCCGGTCTTGTCGATCAGGATGATC
TGGACGAAGAGCATCAGGGGCTCGCGCCAGCCGAACTGTTCGCCAGGCTCAAGGCGCGCATGCCCGACGG
CGAGGATCTCGTCGTGACCCATGGCGATGCCTGCTTGCCGAATATCATGGTGGAAAATGGCCGCTTTTCT
GGATTCATCGACTGTGGCCGGCTGGGTGTGGCGGACCGCTATCAGGACATAGCGTTGGCTACCCGTGATA
TTGCTGAAGAGCTTGGCGGCGAATGGGCTGACCGCTTCCTCGTGCTTTACGGTATCGCCGCTCCCGATTC
GCAGCGCATCGCCTTCTATCGCCTTCTTGACGAGTTCTTCTGAGCGGGACTCTGGGGTTCGCGAAATGAC
CGACCAAGCGACGCCCAACCTGCCATCACGAGATTTCGATTCCACCGCCGCCTTCTATGAAAGGTTGGGC
TTCGGAATCGTTTTCCGGGACGCCGGCTGGATGATCCTCCAGCGCGGGGATCTCATGCTGGAGTTCTTCG
CCCACCCCAACTTGTTTATTGCAGCTTATAATGGTTACAAATAAAGCAATAGCATCACAAATTTCACAAA
TAAAGCATTTTTTTCACTGCATTCTAGTTGTGGTTTGTCCAAACTCATCAATGTATCTTATCATGTCTGT
ATACCGTCGACCTCTAGCTAGAGCTTGGCGTAATCATGGTCATAGCTGTTTCCTGTGTGAAATTGTTATC
CGCTCACAATTCCACACAACATACGAGCCGGAAGCATAAAGTGTAAAGCCTGGGGTGCCTAATGAGTGAG
CTAACTCACATTAATTGCGTTGCGCTCACTGCCCGCTTTCCAGTCGGGAAACCTGTCGTGCCAGCTGCAT
TAATGAATCGGCCAACGCGCGGGGAGAGGCGGTTTGCGTATTGGGCGCTCTTCCGCTTCCTCGCTCACTG
ACTCGCTGCGCTCGGTCGTTCGGCTGCGGCGAGCGGTATCAGCTCACTCAAAGGCGGTAATACGGTTATC
CACAGAATCAGGGGATAACGCAGGAAAGAACATGTGAGCAAAAGGCCAGCAAAAGGCCAGGAACCGTAAA
AAGGCCGCGTTGCTGGCGTTTTTCCATAGGCTCCGCCCCCCTGACGAGCATCACAAAAATCGACGCTCAA
GTCAGAGGTGGCGAAACCCGACAGGACTATAAAGATACCAGGCGTTTCCCCCTGGAAGCTCCCTCGTGCG
CTCTCCTGTTCCGACCCTGCCGCTTACCGGATACCTGTCCGCCTTTCTCCCTTCGGGAAGCGTGGCGCTT
TCTCATAGCTCACGCTGTAGGTATCTCAGTTCGGTGTAGGTCGTTCGCTCCAAGCTGGGCTGTGTGCACG
AACCCCCCGTTCAGCCCGACCGCTGCGCCTTATCCGGTAACTATCGTCTTGAGTCCAACCCGGTAAGACA
CGACTTATCGCCACTGGCAGCAGCCACTGGTAACAGGATTAGCAGAGCGAGGTATGTAGGCGGTGCTACA
GAGTTCTTGAAGTGGTGGCCTAACTACGGCTACACTAGAAGAACAGTATTTGGTATCTGCGCTCTGCTGA
AGCCAGTTACCTTCGGAAAAAGAGTTGGTAGCTCTTGATCCGGCAAACAAACCACCGCTGGTAGCGGTGG
TTTTTTTGTTTGCAAGCAGCAGATTACGCGCAGAAAAAAAGGATCTCAAGAAGATCCTTTGATCTTTTCT
ACGGGGTCTGACGCTCAGTGGAACGAAAACTCACGTTAAGGGATTTTGGTCATGAGATTATCAAAAAGGA
TCTTCACCTAGATCCTTTTAAATTAAAAATGAAGTTTTAAATCAATCTAAAGTATATATGAGTAAACTTG
GTCTGACAGTTACCAATGCTTAATCAGTGAGGCACCTATCTCAGCGATCTGTCTATTTCGTTCATCCATA
GTTGCCTGACTCCCCGTCGTGTAGATAACTACGATACGGGAGGGCTTACCATCTGGCCCCAGTGCTGCAA
TGATACCGCGAGACCCACGCTCACCGGCTCCAGATTTATCAGCAATAAACCAGCCAGCCGGAAGGGCCGA
GCGCAGAAGTGGTCCTGCAACTTTATCCGCCTCCATCCAGTCTATTAATTGTTGCCGGGAAGCTAGAGTA
AGTAGTTCGCCAGTTAATAGTTTGCGCAACGTTGTTGCCATTGCTACAGGCATCGTGGTGTCACGCTCGT
CGTTTGGTATGGCTTCATTCAGCTCCGGTTCCCAACGATCAAGGCGAGTTACATGATCCCCCATGTTGTG
CAAAAAAGCGGTTAGCTCCTTCGGTCCTCCGATCGTTGTCAGAAGTAAGTTGGCCGCAGTGTTATCACTC
ATGGTTATGGCAGCACTGCATAATTCTCTTACTGTCATGCCATCCGTAAGATGCTTTTCTGTGACTGGTG
AGTACTCAACCAAGTCATTCTGAGAATAGTGTATGCGGCGACCGAGTTGCTCTTGCCCGGCGTCAATACG
GGATAATACCGCGCCACATAGCAGAACTTTAAAAGTGCTCATCATTGGAAAACGTTCTTCGGGGCGAAAA
CTCTCAAGGATCTTACCGCTGTTGAGATCCAGTTCGATGTAACCCACTCGTGCACCCAACTGATCTTCAG
CATCTTTTACTTTCACCAGCGTTTCTGGGTGAGCAAAAACAGGAAGGCAAAATGCCGCAAAAAAGGGAAT
AAGGGCGACACGGAAATGTTGAATACTCATACTCTTCCTTTTTCAATATTATTGAAGCATTTATCAGGGT
TATTGTCTCATGAGCGGATACATATTTGAATGTATTTAGAAAAATAAACAAATAGGGGTTCCGCGCACAT
TTCCCCGAAAAGTGCCACCTGACG
