>Addgene plasmid #27289 | pcDNA3.1-beta-3 | addgene partial sequence | sequence record 33561 | 27289 with BGH-rev
TCATGGTGATGGTGATGATGACCGGTATGCATATTCAGATCCTCTTCTGAGATGAGTTTTTGTTCGAAGG
GCCCTCTAGATGCATGCTCGAGAGTGCCCCGGTACGTGATATTGGTGAAGGTAGACGTGGCCTCTTTATA
CAGTGGGTTGTTGGCTGTGTCCCATTTTGCTCTGGCGCGTTCTTCCTCAAATTTAGCAAATTCTTTTCGG
TCGTGGATGGTGATGAGGAGTTTCCAGATGAGCAGGGCGGCAAGGCCAATGAGCAGAATGGCCCCCATCA
CTGAGAGCAGGACCACCAGGATGTCAGGGCCCTTGGGACACTCTGGCTCTTCTACCACATACAGGATGGA
CTTTCCACTAGAATCTTCATAGTACTGGAATCTGACGACACAGTCATCCTCATTCTTATAGGTACAATTC
ACTGCATCCTTGCCAGTGTCCTTAAGCTCTTTCACTGACTCAATCTCGTCACGGCAGTAACGGTTGCAGG
TATTTTCGTCATGTAGGGCTCCCCGGTCAAACTTCTTACACTCCACACATTCTTTCTTAAAGGTGCAGGC
ATCTGGGCAGGTGGGGCACTTCTCACAGGTGTCCCCATAGGAGCCCGGCTGGATACAGACACAGCTGCCA
CATTCACACTTGCCGCGGCCGCTGCACAGCAGCCCATTGCTGGACATGCAGGTGTCAGTACGCGTGGTAC
AGTTGCAGTAGTAGCCGGTCCAGTCGGAGTCACACAGGCAGTCCCCACAGCTGCACTGGCCATGGCCTGA
GCACATCTCCCCCTTGTAGCGGACACA
