>Addgene plasmid #27289 | pcDNA3.1-beta-3 | addgene partial sequence | sequence record 128539 | CMV-F 5'-CGCAAATGGGCGGTAGGCGTG-3'
ACTAGAGAACCCACTGCTTACTGGCTTATCGAAATTAATACGACTCACTATAGGGAGACCCAAGCTGGCT
AGTTAAGCTTGGTACCGAGCTCGGATCCACTAGTAACGGCCGCCAGTGTGCTGGAATTCCGGCGGAGCGC
CGCGGGAGGCGGACGAGATGCGAGCGCGGCCGCGGCCCCGGCCGCTCTGGGCGACTGTGCTGGCGCTGGG
GGCGCTGGCGGGCGTTGGCGTAGGAGGGCCCAACATCTGTACCACGCGAGGTGTGAGCTCCTGCCAGCAG
TGCCTGGCTGTGAGCCCCATGTGTGCCTGGTGCTCTGATGAGGCCCTGCCTCTGGGCTCACCTCGCTGTG
ACCTGAAGGAGAATCTGCTGAAGGATAACTGTGCCCCAGAATCCATCGAGTTCCCAGTGAGTGAGGCCCG
AGTACTAGAGGACAGGCCCCTCAGCGACAAGGGCTCTGGAGACAGCTCCCAGGTCACTCAAGTCAGTCCC
CAGAGGATTGCACTCCGGCTCCGGCCAGATGATTCGAAGAATTTCTCCATCCAAGTGCGGCAGGTGGAGG
ATTACCCTGTGGACATCTACTACTTGATGGACCTGTCTTACTCCATGAAGGATGATCTGTGGAGCATCCA
GAACCTGGGTACCAAGCTGGCCACCCAGATGCGAAAGCTCACCAGTAACCTGCGGATTGGCTTCGGGGCA
TTTGTGGACAAGCCTGTGTCACCATACATGTATATCTCCCCACCAGAGGCCCTCGAAAACCCCTGCTATG
ATATGAAGACCACCTGCTTGCCCATGTTTGGCTACAAACACGTGCTGACGCTAACTGACCAGGTGACCCG
CTTCAATGAGGAAGTGAAGAAGCAGAGTGTGTCACGGAACCGAGATGCCCCAGAGGGTGGCTTTGATGCC
ATCATGCAGGCTACAGTCTGTGATGAAAAGATTGGCTGGAGGAATGATGCATCCCACTTGCTGGTGTTTA
CCACTGATGCCAAGACTCATATAGCATTGGACGGAAGGCTGGCAG
